>Addgene plasmid #172202 | eGFP-KIF5A-Rigor | addgene full sequence | sequence record 338410 | Addgene NGS Result
CCCACCGAGACCCCATTGGGGCCAATACGCCCGCGTTTCTTCCTTTTCCCCACCCCACCCCCCAAGTTCG
GGTGAAGGCCCAGGGCTCGCAGCCAACGTCGGGGCGGCAGGCCCTGCCATAGCCTCAGGTTACTCATATA
TACTTTAGATTGATTTAAAACTTCATTTTTAATTTAAAAGGATCTAGGTGAAGATCCTTTTTGATAATCT
CATGACCAAAATCCCTTAACGTGAGTTTTCGTTCCACTGAGCGTCAGACCCCGTAGAAAAGATCAAAGGA
TCTTCTTGAGATCCTTTTTTTCTGCGCGTAATCTGCTGCTTGCAAACAAAAAAACCACCGCTACCAGCGG
TGGTTTGTTTGCCGGATCAAGAGCTACCAACTCTTTTTCCGAAGGTAACTGGCTTCAGCAGAGCGCAGAT
ACCAAATACTGTTCTTCTAGTGTAGCCGTAGTTAGGCCACCACTTCAAGAACTCTGTAGCACCGCCTACA
TACCTCGCTCTGCTAATCCTGTTACCAGTGGCTGCTGCCAGTGGCGATAAGTCGTGTCTTACCGGGTTGG
ACTCAAGACGATAGTTACCGGATAAGGCGCAGCGGTCGGGCTGAACGGGGGGTTCGTGCACACAGCCCAG
CTTGGAGCGAACGACCTACACCGAACTGAGATACCTACAGCGTGAGCTATGAGAAAGCGCCACGCTTCCC
GAAGGGAGAAAGGCGGACAGGTATCCGGTAAGCGGCAGGGTCGGAACAGGAGAGCGCACGAGGGAGCTTC
CAGGGGGAAACGCCTGGTATCTTTATAGTCCTGTCGGGTTTCGCCACCTCTGACTTGAGCGTCGATTTTT
GTGATGCTCGTCAGGGGGGCGGAGCCTATGGAAAAACGCCAGCAACGCGGCCTTTTTACGGTTCCTGGCC
TTTTGCTGGCCTTTTGCTCACATGTTCTTTCCTGCGTTATCCCCTGATTCTGTGGATAACCGTATTACCG
CCATGCATTAGTTATTAATAGTAATCAATTACGGGGTCATTAGTTCATAGCCCATATATGGAGTTCCGCG
TTACATAACTTACGGTAAATGGCCCGCCTGGCTGACCGCCCAACGACCCCCGCCCATTGACGTCAATAAT
GACGTATGTTCCCATAGTAACGCCAATAGGGACTTTCCATTGACGTCAATGGGTGGAGTATTTACGGTAA
ACTGCCCACTTGGCAGTACATCAAGTGTATCATATGCCAAGTACGCCCCCTATTGACGTCAATGACGGTA
AATGGCCCGCCTGGCATTATGCCCAGTACATGACCTTATGGGACTTTCCTACTTGGCAGTACATCTACGT
ATTAGTCATCGCTATTACCATGGTGATGCGGTTTTGGCAGTACATCAATGGGCGTGGATAGCGGTTTGAC
TCACGGGGATTTCCAAGTCTCCACCCCATTGACGTCAATGGGAGTTTGTTTTGGCACCAAAATCAACGGG
ACTTTCCAAAATGTCGTAACAACTCCGCCCCATTGACGCAAATGGGCGGTAGGCGTGTACGGTGGGAGGT
CTATATAAGCAGAGCTGGTTTAGTGAACCGTCAGATCCGCTAGCGCTACCGGTCGCCACCATGGTGAGCA
AGGGCGAGGAGCTGTTCACCGGGGTGGTGCCCATCCTGGTCGAGCTGGACGGCGACGTAAACGGCCACAA
GTTCAGCGTGTCCGGCGAGGGCGAGGGCGATGCCACCTACGGCAAGCTGACCCTGAAGTTCATCTGCACC
ACCGGCAAGCTGCCCGTGCCCTGGCCCACCCTCGTGACCACCCTGACCTACGGCGTGCAGTGCTTCAGCC
GCTACCCCGACCACATGAAGCAGCACGACTTCTTCAAGTCCGCCATGCCCGAAGGCTACGTCCAGGAGCG
CACCATCTTCTTCAAGGACGACGGCAACTACAAGACCCGCGCCGAGGTGAAGTTCGAGGGCGACACCCTG
GTGAACCGCATCGAGCTGAAGGGCATCGACTTCAAGGAGGACGGCAACATCCTGGGGCACAAGCTGGAGT
ACAACTACAACAGCCACAACGTCTATATCATGGCCGACAAGCAGAAGAACGGCATCAAGGTGAACTTCAA
GATCCGCCACAACATCGAGGACGGCAGCGTGCAGCTCGCCGACCACTACCAGCAGAACACCCCCATCGGC
GACGGCCCCGTGCTGCTGCCCGACAACCACTACCTGAGCACCCAGTCCAAGCTGAGCAAAGACCCCAACG
AGAAGCGCGATCACATGGTCCTGCTGGAGTTCGTGACCGCCGCCGGGATCACTCTCGGCATGGACGAGCT
GTACAAGTCCGGACTCAGATCTCGAGCTCAAGCTTCGAATTCTGCAGTCGACGCCGCCGCCATGGCGGAG
ACTAACAACGAATGCAGCATCAAGGTGCTTTGCCGATTTCGGCCCCTGAACCAGGCCGAGATTCTGCGGG
GGGACAAGTTCATCCCCATTTTCCAAGGGGACGACAGCGTCATTATTGGGGGAAAGCCATATGTCTTTGA
CCGCGTCTTCCCCCCAAACACCACTCAGGAGCAGGTTTACCACGCCTGTGCCATGCAGATCGTCAAAGAC
GTCCTTGCTGGTTACAATGGCACAATCTTCGCTTATGGACAGACATCCTCAGGGAAAACGCATACCATGG
AGGGGAAGCTGCACGACCCTCAGCTGATGGGCATCATTCCCCGGATCGCTCGAGACATCTTCAACCACAT
CTACTCCATGGATGAGAACCTTGAATTCCACATTAAGGTATCTTACTTCGAGATTTACCTGGATAAGATC
CGTGACCTTTTGGATGTGACCAAGACGAACCTGTCCGTGCATGAGGACAAAAACCGGGTGCCGTTTGTCA
AGGGTTGTACCGAACGCTTTGTGTCCAGCCCAGAGGAGATTCTGGATGTGATCGATGAGGGGAAGTCCAA
CCGTCACGTAGCTGTCACCAACATGAACGAGCACAGTTCTCGGAGCCACAGCATCTTCCTCATCAACATC
AAGCAGGAGAACGTAGAGACCGAGCAGAAGCTCAGCGGGAAGCTGTACCTCGTGGATCTGGCCGCCAGCG
AGAAGGTCAGCAAGACAGGGGCAGAGGGAGCCGTTCTGGACGAGGCAAAGAATATCAACAAGTCGCTGTC
GGCCCTGGGGAACGTGATCTCTGCACTGGCAGAGGGCACCAAAAGCTACGTGCCGTACCGCGACAGCAAA
ATGACGAGGATTCTCCAGGACTCTCTGGGAGGGAACTGCAGGACTACCATGTTCATCTGCTGCTCGCCGT
CCAGCTACAATGACGCAGAGACCAAGTCCACGCTCATGTTTGGACAGCGGGCGAAGACCATCAAGAACAC
TGCCTCAGTGAATCTGGAGCTGACTGCTGAGCAGTGGAAGAAGAAGTATGAGAAGGAGAAGGAGAAGACC
AAGGCCCAGAAGGAGACAATTGCGAAGCTAGAGGCTGAGCTTAGCCGGTGGCGCAATGGAGAGAATGTGC
CTGAGACTGAGCGCCTGGCTGGAGAGGACTCAGCTCTGGGAGCTGAGCTCTGCGAGGAGACCCCTGTGAA
TGACAACTCATCCATTGTGGTACGCATCGCACCTGAGGAAAGGCAGAAATATGAGGAAGAGATCCGCCGT
CTCTACAAGCAGCTTGATGACAAGGATGATGAGATCAACCAGCAGAGCCAGCTCATTGAGAAGCTGAAGC
AGCAGATGCTGGACCAGGAAGAGCTGCTCGTGTCCACTCGGGGAGACAACGAGAAGGTCCAGCGGGAGCT
TAGCCACCTGCAGTCCGAGAACGATGCTGCGAAGGACGAGGTGAAGGAAGTGCTGCAGGCCCTAGAGGAG
CTGGCGGTCAACTACGACCAGAAGTCCCAGGAGGTGGAGGAGAAGAGCCAGCAGAACCAGCTGCTGGTGG
ACGAGCTGTCCCAGAAAGTGGCCACCATGCTGTCCCTGGAGTCCGAGCTACAGCGGCTCCAGGAGGTCAG
TGGACACCAGCGAAAGCGGATCGCTGAGGTGCTGAATGGGCTGATGAGGGACCTGAGTGAGTTCAGTGTC
ATCGTGGGCAACGGCGAGATTAAGCTGCCCGTGGAGATCAGTGGGGCCATCGAGGAGGAGTTCACGGTGG
CCCGGCTCTACATCAGCAAGATCAAGTCGGAGGTGAAGTCCGTGGTTAAGCGATGTCGGCAGCTGGAGAA
CCTCCAGGTGGAGTGTCATCGCAAGATGGAGGTGACCGGTAGGGAGCTGTCATCTTGCCAACTGCTCATC
TCACAGCATGAGGCCAAGATCCGTTCACTCACGGAGTACATGCAGACTGTGGAGTTGAAGAAACGGCACC
TGGAAGAGTCCTACGACTCCCTGAGCGATGAGCTTGCCAGGCTCCAGGCGCACGAAACTGTACACGAGGT
AGCTCTGAAAGACAAGGAGCCAGACACACAGGACGCGGAGGAGGTGAAGAAGGCCCTGGAACTACAGATG
GAGAATCACCGTGAGGCCCATCACCGGCAGCTGGCCCGCCTCCGGGATGAGATTAATGAGAAACAGAAAA
CCATTGATGAGCTGAAAGACCTGAACCAGAAGCTCCAGTTAGAGCTGGAGAAGCTTCAGGCCGACTATGA
GAGGCTGAAGAATGAAGAGAACGAGAAGAGCGCCAAGCTCCAGGAGCTGACATTTCTGTATGAGCGACAT
GAGCAGTCCAAGCAGGACCTCAAGGGGCTGGAGGAGACAGTTGCCCGTGAACTCCAGACCCTCCACAACC
TTCGCAAGCTGTTCGTTCAAGACGTCACGACTCGAGTCAAGAAAAGTGCAGAAATGGAGCCCGAGGACAG
TGGGGGGATTCATTCCCAAAAGCAGAAGATCTCCTTTCTTGAGAACAACCTGGAACAGCTTACAAAGGTT
CACAAACAGCTGGTACGTGACAATGCAGATCTGCGTTGTGAGCTTCCTAAATTGGAAAAACGACTTCGGG
CTACGGCTGAGAGAGTTAAGGCCCTGGAGGGTGCACTGAAGGAGGCCAAGGAGGGCGCTATGAAGGACAA
GCGTAGATACCAGCAGGAGGTGGACCGCATCAAAGAAGCCGTGCGGTACAAGAGCTCCGGCAAGCGGGGC
CATTCTGCCCAGATCGCTAAGCCTGTGAGGCCTGGCCACTATCCTGCCTCCTCACCCACCAACCCCTACG
GCACCCGGAGCCCCGAGTGTATCAGCTACACCAACAACCTCTTCCAGAACTACCAGAACCTGCACCTGCA
GGCTGCGCCTAGCTCCACTTCAGATATGTACTTTGCCAGCAGCGGAGCCACATCTGTTGCCCCCTTGGCT
TCCTACCAGAAGGCCAACATGGACAATGGAAATGCCACAGATATCAACGACAACAGGAGTGACCTGCCGT
GTGGCTATGAGGCTGAGGACCAGGCCAAGCTTTTCCCTCTCCACCAAGAGACAGCAGCCAGCTAAGGATC
CACCGGATCTAGATAACTGATCATAATCAGCCATACCACATTTGTAGAGGTTTTACTTGCTTTAAAAAAC
CTCCCACACCTCCCCCTGAACCTGAAACATAAAATGAATGCAATTGTTGTTGTTAACTTGTTTATTGCAG
CTTATAATGGTTACAAATAAAGCAATAGCATCACAAATTTCACAAATAAAGCATTTTTTTCACTGCATTC
TAGTTGTGGTTTGTCCAAACTCATCAATGTATCTTAACGCGTAAATTGTAAGCGTTAATATTTTGTTAAA
ATTCGCGTTAAATTTTTGTTAAATCAGCTCATTTTTTAACCAATAGGCCGAAATCGGCAAAATCCCTTAT
AAATCAAAAGAATAGACCGAGATAGGGT
[37 nt withheld, positions 5839-5875]
AAAGAACGTGGACTCCAACGTCAAAGG
[49 nt withheld, positions 5903-5951]
T
[91 nt withheld, positions 5953-6043]
G
[124 nt withheld, positions 6045-6168]
CAGGTGGCACTTTTCGGGGAAATGTGCGCGGAACCCCTATTTGTTTATTTTTCTAAATACATTCAAATAT
GTATCCGCTCATGAGACAATAACCCTGATAAATGCTTCAATAATATTGAAAAAGGAAGAGTCCTGAGGCG
GAAAGAACCAGCTGTGGAATGTGTGTCAGTTAGGGTGTGGAAAGTCCCCAGGCTCCCCAGCAGGCAGAAG
TATGCAAAGCATGCATCTCAATTAGTCAGCAACCAGGTGTGGAAAGTCCCCAGGCTCCCCAGCAGGCAGA
AGTATGCAAAGCATGCATCTCAATTAGTCAGCAACCATAGTCCCGCCCCTAACTCCGCCCATCCCGCCCC
TAACTCCGCCCAGTTCCGCCCATTCTCCGCCCCATGGCTGACTAATTTTTTTTATTTATGCAGAGGCCGA
GGCCGCCTCGGCCTCTGAGCTATTCCAGAAGTAGTGAGGAGGCTTTTTTGGAGGCCTAGGCTTTTGCAAA
GATCGATCAAGAGACAGGATGAGGATCGTTTCGCATGATTGAACAAGATGGATTGCACGCAGGTTCTCCG
GCCGCTTGGGTGGAGAGGCTATTCGGCTATGACTGGGCACAACAGACAATCGGCTGCTCTGATGCCGCCG
TGTTCCGGCTGTCAGCGCAGGGGCGCCCGGTTCTTTTTGTCAAGACCGACCTGTCCGGTGCCCTGAATGA
ACTGCAAGACGAGGCAGCGCGGCTATCGTGGCTGGCCACGACGGGCGTTCCTTGCGCAGCTGTGCTCGAC
GTTGTCACTGAAGCGGGAAGGGACTGGCTGCTATTGGGCGAAGTGCCGGGGCAGGATCTCCTGTCATCTC
ACCTTGCTCCTGCCGAGAAAGTATCCATCATGGCTGATGCAATGCGGCGGCTGCATACGCTTGATCCGGC
TACCTGCCCATTCGACCACCAAGCGAAACATCGCATCGAGCGAGCACGTACTCGGATGGAAGCCGGTCTT
GTCGATCAGGATGATCTGGACGAAGAGCATCAGGGGCTCGCGCCAGCCGAACTGTTCGCCAGGCTCAAGG
CGAGCATGCCCGACGGCGAGGATCTCGTCGTGACCCATGGCGATGCCTGCTTGCCGAATATCATGGTGGA
AAATGGCCGCTTTTCTGGATTCATCGACTGTGGCCGGCTGGGTGTGGCGGACCGCTATCAGGACATAGCG
TTGGCTACCCGTGATATTGCTGAAGAGCTTGGCGGCGAATGGGCTGACCGCTTCCTCGTGCTTTACGGTA
TCGCCGCTCCCGATTCGCAGCGCATCGCCTTCTATCGCCTTCTTGACGAGTTCTTCTGAGCGGGACTCTG
GGGTTCGAAATGACCGACCAAGCGACGCCCAACCTGCCATCACGAGATTTCGATTCCACCGCCGCCTTCT
ATGAAAGGTTGGGCTTCGGAATCGTTTTCCGGGACGCCGGCTGGATGATCCTCCAGCGCGGGGATCTCAT
GCTGGAGTTCTTCGCCCACCCTAGGGGGAGGCTAACTGAAACACGGAAGGAGACAATACCGGAAGGAACC
CGCGCTATGACGGCAATAAAAAGACAGAATAAAACGCACGGTGTTGGGTCGTTTGTTCATAAACGCGGGG
TTCGGTCCCAGGGCTGGCACTCTGTCGAT
Features (pLannotate 1.2.2; 15 found; start..end, strand, type, name):
     48..64      -  polyA_signal   bGH poly(A) signal (fragment): bovine growth hormone polyadenylation signal
    286..874     +  rep_origin     ori: high-copy-number ColE1/pMB1/pBR322/pUC origin of replication
   1049..1352    +  enhancer       CMV enhancer: human cytomegalovirus immediate early enhancer
   1353..1556    +  promoter       CMV promoter: human cytomegalovirus (CMV) immediate early promoter
   1601..2317    +  CDS            mEGFP: mEGFP is a basic (constitutively fluorescent) green fluorescent protein published in 2002, derived from Aequorea victoria. It has moderate acid sensitivity.
   2318..2363    +  misc_feature   MCS (fragment): multiple cloning site
   2372..5452    +  CDS            Kif5a: KIF5A_MOUSE - Also known as Kiaa4086, Kif5, Nkhc1. Experimental evidence at protein level: Swiss-Prot protein existence level 1. Microtubule-dependent motor required for slow axonal transport of neurofilament proteins (NFH, NFM and NFL) (PubMed:12682084). Can induce formation of neurite-like membrane protrusions in non-neuronal cells in a ZFYVE27-dependent manner. The ZFYVE27-KIF5A complex contributes to the vesicular transport of VAPA, VAPB, SURF4, RAB11A, RAB11B and RTN3 proteins in neurons (PubMed:21976701). Required for anterograde axonal transportation of MAPK8IP3/JIP3 which is essential
   5478..5562    +  CDS            large T antigen (fragment): large T antigen from SV40 (simian virus 40)
   5585..5706    +  polyA_signal   SV40 poly(A) signal: SV40 polyadenylation signal
   5740..6168    -  rep_origin     f1 ori (sequence partly withheld): f1 bacteriophage origin of replication; arrow indicates direction of (+) strand synthesis
   6195..6299    +  promoter       AmpR promoter: bla
   6301..6658    +  promoter       SV40 promoter: SV40 enhancer and early promoter
   6693..7487    +  CDS            NeoR/KanR: aminoglycoside phosphotransferase from Tn5; aph(3')-II (or nptII); confers resistance to neomycin, kanamycin, and G418 (Geneticin®)
   7508..7660    +  CDS            ble (fragment): BLE_KLEPN - Experimental evidence at protein level: Swiss-Prot protein existence level 1. Binding protein with a strong affinity to the bleomycin family of antibiotics. Binds to CL990; an antimitotic-antibiotic compound. From Klebsiella pneumoniae.
   7719..7766    +  polyA_signal   HSV TK poly(A) signal: herpes simplex virus thymidine kinase polyadenylation signal (Cole and Stacy, 1985)
