[The description below was written by a language model from this plasmid's Addgene catalogue record and pLannotate feature annotations shown in this document.]
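Description:
eGFP-KIF5A-Rigor is a mammalian expression plasmid built on the Clontech eGFP-C1 backbone, about 7.8 kb in total, that produces mouse kinesin-1 heavy chain KIF5A fused at its N terminus to green fluorescent protein. It replicates at high copy in E. coli from a ColE1/pUC-type origin and also carries an f1 origin for single-stranded DNA production. A single NeoR/KanR gene (Tn5 aminoglycoside phosphotransferase) serves both hosts. A bacterial bla-type promoter drives it for kanamycin selection, and the adjacent SV40 enhancer/early promoter drives it in mammalian cells for G418 selection, with an HSV TK polyadenylation signal downstream. Short annotated fragments (bGH poly(A), ble and SV40 large T antigen) appear to be partial sequence matches within the backbone rather than functional elements.

The expression cassette consists of the human CMV immediate-early enhancer and promoter, the GFP coding sequence, a remnant of the multiple cloning site acting as a linker, the roughly 3.1 kb Kif5a open reading frame inserted by Gibson assembly, and an SV40 polyadenylation signal. The annotation software labels the fluorescent protein as mEGFP, whereas the catalogue entry calls it eGFP. The record does not resolve which variant is present. KIF5A carries a glycine-to-alanine substitution at position 235. This is described as a rigor mutation, a class of motor-domain change generally understood to leave kinesin tightly bound to microtubules without moving along them. The fluorescent rigor motor can therefore be used to visualise the microtubule tracks that KIF5A prefers. The associated publication concerns the sorting of dendritic and axonal vesicles at the pre-axonal exclusion zone of neurons.
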