Addgene plasmid #172202: eGFP-KIF5A-Rigor
Purpose: Expresses KIF5A G235A rigor mutant tagged with eGFP in mammalian cells
Depositing lab: Juan Bonifacino. Publication: Sorting of Dendritic and Axonal Vesicles at the Pre-axonal Exclusion Zone. Farias GG, Guardia CM, Britt DJ, Guo X, Bonifacino JS. Cell Rep. 2015 Nov 10;13(6):1221-1232. doi: 10.1016/j.celrep.2015.09.074. Epub 2015 Oct 29. PubMed 26527003.
Backbone
  Vector backbone: eGFP-C1
  Backbone manufacturer: Clontech
  Backbone size w/o insert (bp): 4728
  Total vector size (bp): 7809
  Vector type: Mammalian Expression
  Selectable markers: Neomycin (select with G418)
Growth in bacteria
  Bacterial resistance: Kanamycin, 50 μg/mL
  Growth temperature: 37°C
  Growth strain: DH5alpha
  Copy number: High Copy
Gene/Insert
  Gene/Insert name: KIF5A
  Species: M. musculus (mouse)
  Insert size (bp): 3081
  Mutation: Changed Glycine 235 to Alanine
  Entrez Gene: Kif5a (a.k.a. D10Bwg0738e, Khc, Kif5, Kns, mKIAA4086)
  Promoter: CMV
  Tag / fusion protein: eGFP (N terminal on insert)
  Cloning method: Gibson Cloning
  Sequencing primers: 5′ CMV_fwd; 3′ SV40_rev
Terms and licenses: Academic/Nonprofit Terms; Industry Terms: Not Available to Industry
How to cite: eGFP-KIF5A-Rigor was a gift from Juan Bonifacino (Addgene plasmid # 172202 ; http://n2t.net/addgene:172202 ; RRID:Addgene_172202)
